>Addgene plasmid #246647 | AviTag-His6-OAZ-SPM(FrpA 298-318)-GSG-SpyTag003 | addgene full sequence | sequence record 491279 | Addgene NGS Result
CAGCTCCGCCATCGCCGCTTCCACTTTTTCCCGCGTTTTCGCAGAAACGTGGCTGGCCTGGTTCACCACG
CGGGAAACGGTCTGATAAGAGACACCGGCATACTCTGCGACATCGTATAACGTTACTGGTTTCACATTCA
CCACCCTGAATTGACTCTCTTCCGGGCGCTATCATGCCATACCGCGAAAGGTTTTGCGCCATTCGATGGT
GTCCGGGATCTCGACGCTCTCCCTTATGCGACTCCTGCATTAGGAAGCAGCCCAGTAGTAGGTTGAGGCC
GTTGAGCACCGCCGCCGCAAGGAATGGTGCATGCAAGGAGATGGCGCCCAACAGTCCCCCGGCCACGGGG
CCTGCCACCATACCCACGCCGAAACAAGCGCTCATGAGCCCGAAGTGGCGAGCCCGATCTTCCCCATCGG
TGATGTCGGCGATATAGGCGCCAGCAACCGCACCTGTGGCGCCGGTGATGCCGGCCACGATGCGTCCGGC
GTAGAGGATCGAGATCTCGATCCCGCGAAATTAATACGACTCACTATAGGGGAATTGTGAGCGGATAACA
ATTCCCCTCTAGAAATAATTTTGTTTAACTTTAAGAAGGAGATATACCATGGGCAGCGGCCTGAACGATA
TTTTTGAAGCGCAGAAAATTGAATGGCATGAAGGCAGCAGCCATCATCATCATCATCACTTCTACTCGGA
CGATCGTTTGAATGTGACCGAAGAGTTGACGTCCAACGACAAAACACGTATCTTGAATGTCCAGTCCCGT
CTGACTGACGCCAAACGTATTAATTGGCGCACTGTACTTAGCGGTGGCAGTCTTTACATCGAAATCCCAG
GGGGCGCCTTGCCTGAAGGCTCTAAAGATTCGTTTGCCGTGTTGTTGGAGTTTGCCGAGGAGCAGTTACG
CGCAGATCATGTGTTCATCGCCTTCCACAAGAACCGCGAAGATCGTGCAGCCCTTCTGCGTACTTTCTCC
TTCCTTGGCTTCGAGATCGTGCGTCCAGGGCATCCGCTGGTGCCCAAGCGTCCTGACGCTTGTTTTATGG
CATATACTTTCGAAGGCGTATATGATCCGCTGGCGTTGGACCTGGATGGTGACGGAATCGAGACGGTGGC
TGCCAAAGGAGGGAGCGGTCGAGGTGTTCCACATATTGTTATGGTTGATGCTTACAAGCGATACAAGTAA
GCTTGCTAACGCACTCGAGCACCACCACCACCACCACTGAGATCCGGCTGCTAACAAAGCCCGAAAGGAA
GCTGAGTTGGCTGCTGCCACCGCTGAGCAATAACTAGCATAACCCCTTGGGGCCTCTAAACGGGTCTTGA
GGGGTTTTTTGCTGAAAGGAGGAACTATATCCGGATTGGCGAATGGG
[124 nt withheld, positions 1378-1501]
C
[91 nt withheld, positions 1503-1593]
A
[49 nt withheld, positions 1595-1643]
CCTTTGACGTTGGAGTCCACGTTCTTT
[37 nt withheld, positions 1671-1707]
ACCCTATCTCGGTCTATTCTTTTGATTTATAAGGGATTTTGCCGATTTCGGCCTATTGGTTAAAAAATGA
GCTGATTTAACAAAAATTTAACGCGAATTTTAACAAAATATTAACGCTTACAATTTAGGTGGCACTTTTC
GGGGAAATGTGCGCGGAACCCCTATTTGTTTATTTTTCTAAATACATTCAAATATGTATCCGCTCATGAA
TTAATTCTTAGAAAAACTCATCGAGCATCAAATGAAACTGCAATTTATTCATATCAGGATTATCAATACC
ATATTTTTGAAAAAGCCGTTTCTGTAATGAAGGAGAAAACTCACCGAGGCAGTTCCATAGGATGGCAAGA
TCCTGGTATCGGTCTGCGATTCCGACTCGTCCAACATCAATACAACCTATTAATTTCCCCTCGTCAAAAA
TAAGGTTATCAAGTGAGAAATCACCATGAGTGACGACTGAATCCGGTGAGAATGGCAAAAGTTTATGCAT
TTCTTTCCAGACTTGTTCAACAGGCCAGCCATTACGCTCGTCATCAAAATCACTCGCATCAACCAAACCG
TTATTCATTCGTGATTGCGCCTGAGCGAGACGAAATACGCGATCGCTGTTAAAAGGACAATTACAAACAG
GAATCGAATGCAACCGGCGCAGGAACACTGCCAGCGCATCAACAATATTTTCACCTGAATCAGGATATTC
TTCTAATACCTGGAATGCTGTTTTCCCGGGGATCGCAGTGGTGAGTAACCATGCATCATCAGGAGTACGG
ATAAAATGCTTGATGGTCGGAAGAGGCATAAATTCCGTCAGCCAGTTTAGTCTGACCATCTCATCTGTAA
CATCATTGGCAACGCTACCTTTGCCATGTTTCAGAAACAACTCTGGCGCATCGGGCTTCCCATACAATCG
ATAGATTGTCGCACCTGATTGCCCGACATTATCGCGAGCCCATTTATACCCATATAAATCAGCATCCATG
TTGGAATTTAATCGCGGCCTAGAGCAAGACGTTTCCCGTTGAATATGGCTCATAACACCCCTTGTATTAC
TGTTTATGTAAGCAGACAGTTTTATTGTTCATGACCAAAATCCCTTAACGTGAGTTTTCGTTCCACTGAG
CGTCAGACCCCGTAGAAAAGATCAAAGGATCTTCTTGAGATCCTTTTTTTCTGCGCGTAATCTGCTGCTT
GCAAACAAAAAAACCACCGCTACCAGCGGTGGTTTGTTTGCCGGATCAAGAGCTACCAACTCTTTTTCCG
AAGGTAACTGGCTTCAGCAGAGCGCAGATACCAAATACTGTCCTTCTAGTGTAGCCGTAGTTAGGCCACC
ACTTCAAGAACTCTGTAGCACCGCCTACATACCTCGCTCTGCTAATCCTGTTACCAGTGGCTGCTGCCAG
TGGCGATAAGTCGTGTCTTACCGGGTTGGACTCAAGACGATAGTTACCGGATAAGGCGCAGCGGTCGGGC
TGAACGGGGGGTTCGTGCACACAGCCCAGCTTGGAGCGAACGACCTACACCGAACTGAGATACCTACAGC
GTGAGCTATGAGAAAGCGCCACGCTTCCCGAAGGGAGAAAGGCGGACAGGTATCCGGTAAGCGGCAGGGT
CGGAACAGGAGAGCGCACGAGGGAGCTTCCAGGGGGAAACGCCTGGTATCTTTATAGTCCTGTCGGGTTT
CGCCACCTCTGACTTGAGCGTCGATTTTTGTGATGCTCGTCAGGGGGGCGGAGCCTATGGAAAAACGCCA
GCAACGCGGCCTTTTTACGGTTCCTGGCCTTTTGCTGGCCTTTTGCTCACATGTTCTTTCCTGCGTTATC
CCCTGATTCTGTGGATAACCGTATTACCGCCTTTGAGTGAGCTGATACCGCTCGCCGCAGCCGAACGACC
GAGCGCAGCGAGTCAGTGAGCGAGGAAGCGGAAGAGCGCCTGATGCGGTATTTTCTCCTTACGCATCTGT
GCGGTATTTCACACCGCAATGGTGCACTCTCAGTACAATCTGCTCTGATGCCGCATAGTTAAGCCAGTAT
ACACTCCGCTATCGCTACGTGACTGGGTCATGGCTGCGCCCCGACACCCGCCAACACCCGCTGACGCGCC
CTGACGGGCTTGTCTGCTCCCGGCATCCGCTTACAGACAAGCTGTGACCGTCTCCGGGAGCTGCATGTGT
CAGAGGTTTTCACCGTCATCACCGAAACGCGCGAGGCAGCTGCGGTAAAGCTCATCAGCGTGGTCGTGAA
GCGATTCACAGATGTCTGCCTGTTCATCCGCGTCCAGCTCGTTGAGTTTCTCCAGAAGCGTTAATGTCTG
GCTTCTGATAAAGCGGGCCATGTTAAGGGCGGTTTTTTCCTGTTTGGTCACTGATGCCTCCGTGTAAGGG
GGATTTCTGTTCATGGGGGTAATGATACCGATGAAACGAGAGAGGATGCTCACGATACGGGTTACTGATG
ATGAACATGCCCGGTTACTGGAACGTTGTGAGGGTAAACAACTGGCGGTATGGATGCGGCGGGACCAGAG
AAAAATCACTCAGGGTCAATGCCAGCGCTTCGTTAATACAGATGTAGGTGTTCCACAGGGTAGCCAGCAG
CATCCTGCGATGCAGATCCGGAACATAATGGTGCAGGGCGCTGACTTCCGCGTTTCCAGACTTTACGAAA
CACGGAAACCGAAGACCATTCATGTTGTTGCTCAGGTCGCAGACGTTTTGCAGCAGCAGTCGCTTCACGT
TCGCTCGCGTATCGGTGATTCATTCTGCTAACCGGTAAGGCAACCCCGCCAGCCTAGCCGGGTCCTCAAC
GACAGGAGCACGATCATGCGCACCCGTGGGGCCGCCATGCCGGCGATAATGGCCTGCTTCTCGCCGAAAC
GTTTGGTGGCGGGACCAGTGACGAAGGCTTGAGCGAGGGCGTGCAAGATTCCGAATACCGCAAGCGACAG
GCCGATCATCGTCGCGCTCCAGCGAAAGCGGTCCTCGCCGAAAATGACCCAGAGCGCTGCCGGCACCTGT
CCTACGAGTTGCATGATAAAGAAGACAGTCATAAGTGCGGCGACGATAGTCATGCCCCGCGCCCACCGGA
AGGAGCTGACTGGGTTGAAGGCTCTCAAGGGCATCGGTCGAGATCCCGGTGCCTAATGAGTGAGCTAACT
TACATTAATTGCGTTGCGCTCACTGCCCGCTTTCCAGTCGGGAAACCTGTCGTGCCAGCTGCATTAATGA
ATCGGCCAACGCGCGGGGAGAGGCGGTTTGCGTATTGGGCGCCAGGGTGGTTTTTCTTTTCACCAGTGAG
ACGGGCAACAGCTGATTGCCCTTCACCGCCTGGCCCTGAGAGAGTTGCAGCAAGCGGTCCACGCTGGTTT
GCCCCAGCAGGCGAAAATCCTGTTTGATGGTGGTTAACGGCGGGATATAACATGAGCTGTCTTCGGTATC
GTCGTATCCCACTACCGAGATATCCGCACCAACGCGCAGCCCGGACTCGGTAATGGCGCGCATTGCGCCC
AGCGCCATCTGATCGTTGGCAACCAGCATCGCAGTGGGAACGATGCCCTCATTCAGCATTTGCATGGTTT
GTTGAAAACCGGACATGGCACTCCAGTCGCCTTCCCGTTCCGCTATCGGCTGAATTTGATTGCGAGTGAG
ATATTTATGCCAGCCAGCCAGACGCAGACGCGCCGAGACAGAACTTAATGGGCCCGCTAACAGCGCGATT
TGCTGGTGACCCAATGCGACCAGATGCTCCACGCCCAGTCGCGTACCGTCTTCATGGGAGAAAATAATAC
TGTTGATGGGTGTCTGGTCAGAGACATCAAGAAATAACGCCGGAACATTAGTGCAGGCAGCTTCCACAGC
AATGGCATCCTGGTCATCCAGCGGATAGTTAATGATCAGCCCACTGACGCGTTGCGCGAGAAGATTGTGC
ACCGCCGCTTTACAGGCTTCGACGCCGCTTCGTTCTACCATCGACACCACCACGCTGGCACCCAGTTGAT
CGGCGCGAGATTTAATCGCCGCGACAATTTGCGACGGCGCGTGCAGGGCCAGACTGGAGGTGGCAACGCC
AATCAGCAACGACTGTTTGCCCGCCAGTTGTTGTGCCACGCGGTTGGGAATGTAATT
Features (pLannotate 1.2.2; 20 found; start..end, strand, type, name):
    136..213     -  promoter       lacI promoter: lacI
    221..500     -  CDS            TcR (fragment): tetracycline efflux protein; tet; confers resistance to tetracycline
    522..540     +  promoter       T7 promoter: promoter for bacteriophage T7 RNA polymerase
    541..565     +  protein_bind   lac operator: The lac repressor binds to the lac operator to inhibit transcription in E. coli. This inhibition can be relieved by adding lactose or isopropyl-β-D-thiogalactopyranoside (IPTG). lac repressor encoded by lacI
    580..602     +  RBS            RBS: efficient ribosome binding site from bacteriophage T7 gene 10 (Olins and Rangwala, 1989)
    672..688     +  CDS            capTEV™ (fragment): composite tag for in vivo biotinylation, TEV protease cleavage, and 6xHis tagging
    690..1064    +  CDS            OAZ1 (fragment): OAZ1_HUMAN - Also known as OAZ. Experimental evidence at protein level: Swiss-Prot protein existence level 1. Ornithine decarboxylase (ODC) antizyme protein that negatively regulates ODC activity and intracellular polyamine biosynthesis and uptake in response to increased intracellular polyamine levels. Binds to ODC monomers, inhibiting the assembly of the functional ODC homodimer, and targets the monomers for ubiquitin- independent proteolytic destruction by the 26S proteasome (PubMed:17900240, PubMed:26305948, PubMed:26443277). Triggers ODC degradation by inducing the exposure of a cryptic p
   1210..1227    +  CDS            9xHis (fragment): 9xHis affinity tag
   1237..1286    +  CDS            SET1 (fragment): solubility-enhancement tag derived from T7 phage gene 10B
   1294..1341    +  terminator     T7 terminator: transcription terminator for bacteriophage T7 RNA polymerase
   1378..1806    +  rep_origin     f1 ori (sequence partly withheld): f1 bacteriophage origin of replication; arrow indicates direction of (+) strand synthesis
   1859..1916    +  promoter       AmpR promoter (fragment): bla
   1925..2740    -  CDS            KanR: aminoglycoside phosphotransferase; aph(3')-Ia; confers resistance to kanamycin in bacteria or G418 (Geneticin®) in eukaryotes
   2862..3450    +  rep_origin     ori: high-copy-number ColE1/pMB1/pBR322/pUC origin of replication
   3636..3775    -  misc_feature   bom: basis of mobility region from pBR322
   3877..4068    -  CDS            rop: Rop protein, which maintains plasmids at low copy number; rop
   4085..4465    +  CDS            YPB1_ECOLX: Protein predicted: Swiss-Prot protein existence level 4. From Escherichia coli.
   4537..4828    -  CDS            TcR (fragment): tetracycline efflux protein; tet; confers resistance to tetracycline
   4843..4864    -  protein_bind   CAP binding site: CAP binding activates transcription in the presence of cAMP. E. coli catabolite activator protein
   4877..135     -  CDS            lacI (across the origin): lac repressor; lacI; The lac repressor binds to the lac operator to inhibit transcription in E. coli. This inhibition can be relieved by adding lactose or isopropyl-β-D-thiogalactopyranoside (IPTG).
