[The description below was written by a language model from this plasmid's Addgene catalogue record and pLannotate feature annotations shown in this document.]
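Description:
AviTag-His6-OAZ-SPM(FrpA 298-318)-GSG-SpyTag003 is a bacterial expression plasmid built on the pET28 backbone for producing a recombinant fusion protein in E. coli. It is selected with kanamycin through the aph(3')-Ia KanR gene and replicates from a ColE1/pMB1-type origin. The backbone also carries the pBR322-derived bom and rop elements and an f1 origin for single-stranded DNA production. Expression is driven by a T7 promoter followed by a lac operator and the T7 gene 10 ribosome binding site, and ends at a T7 terminator. The plasmid's own lacI gene supplies the repressor, so transcription depends on a host that provides T7 RNA polymerase and is induced with IPTG. The catalogue gives a total size of 5,951 bp, whereas the annotated sequencing record is 5,824 nt; the record does not explain this difference.

The 582 bp insert, assembled by Gibson cloning, encodes an N-terminal AviTag for site-specific biotinylation and a His6 tag for metal-affinity purification. These are followed by human ornithine decarboxylase antizyme (OAZ) carrying a C175A substitution to minimise disulfide-based aggregation. OAZ is fused to residues 298-318 of FrpA from Neisseria meningitidis serotype C, which form the N-terminal fragment of the split self-processing module (SPM). A GSG linker then joins this to a C-terminal SpyTag003. The automated annotation detects only the OAZ1 segment and part of the N-terminal tag region. The short His-tag and T7-derived tag fragments it reports downstream of the insert are probably backbone remnants rather than part of the designed protein. According to the record, the protein is used for calcium-induced NeissLock protein ligation. The associated publication title describes a split NeissLock system with Spy-mediated acceleration for anhydride-mediated ligation, which suggests that SpyTag003 recruits the complementary component.
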