Addgene plasmid #246647: AviTag-His6-OAZ-SPM(FrpA 298-318)-GSG-SpyTag003
Purpose: Expresses AviTag-His6-OAZ-SPM(FrpA 298-318)-GSG-SpyTag003 in bacterial cells for calcium-induced NeissLock protein ligation
Depositing lab: Mark Howarth. Depositing organization: University of Cambridge. Publication: Split NeissLock with Spy-Acceleration Arms Mammalian Proteins for Anhydride-Mediated Cell Ligation. Lim SYT, Keeble AH, Howarth MR. ACS Chem Biol. 2025 Sep 15. doi: 10.1021/acschembio.5c00515. PubMed 40947984.
Backbone
  Vector backbone: pET28
  Backbone manufacturer: Novagen
  Backbone size w/o insert (bp): 5369
  Total vector size (bp): 5951
  Vector type: Bacterial Expression
Growth in bacteria
  Bacterial resistance: Kanamycin, 50 μg/mL
  Growth temperature: 37°C
  Growth strain: DH5alpha
  Copy number: High Copy
Gene/Insert
  Gene/Insert name: AviTag-His6-OAZ-SPM(FrpA 298-318)-GSG-SpyTag003
  Species: H. sapiens (human), Synthetic; Neisseria meningitidis serotype C (UniProt: P55126)
  Insert size (bp): 582
  Mutation: Orinithine Decarboxylase Antizyme (OAZ) with C175A mutation to minimize disulfide-based aggregation, fused to the N-terminal split self-processing module (SPM; residues 298-318) of FrpA from Neisseria meningitidis serotype C (UniProt: P55126)
  Promoter: T7
  Tag / fusion protein: AviTag (N terminal on insert); His-tag (N terminal on insert); SpyTag003 (C terminal on insert)
  Cloning method: Gibson Cloning
  Sequencing primers: 5′ T7F; 3′ T7R
Terms and licenses: Academic/Nonprofit Terms; Industry Terms: Not Available to Industry
How to cite: AviTag-His6-OAZ-SPM(FrpA 298-318)-GSG-SpyTag003 was a gift from Mark Howarth (Addgene plasmid # 246647 ; http://n2t.net/addgene:246647 ; RRID:Addgene_246647)
