>Addgene plasmid #246647 | AviTag-His6-OAZ-SPM(FrpA 298-318)-GSG-SpyTag003 | depositor partial sequence | sequence record 484967 | AviTag-His6-OAZ-SPM(FrpA 298-318)-GSG-SpyTag003 gene
ATGGGCAGCGGCCTGAACGATATTTTTGAAGCGCAGAAAATTGAATGGCATGAAGGCAGCAGCCATCATC
ATCATCATCACTTCTACTCGGACGATCGTTTGAATGTGACCGAAGAGTTGACGTCCAACGACAAAACACG
TATCTTGAATGTCCAGTCCCGTCTGACTGACGCCAAACGTATTAATTGGCGCACTGTACTTAGCGGTGGC
AGTCTTTACATCGAAATCCCAGGGGGCGCCTTGCCTGAAGGCTCTAAAGATTCGTTTGCCGTGTTGTTGG
AGTTTGCCGAGGAGCAGTTACGCGCAGATCATGTGTTCATCGCCTTCCACAAGAACCGCGAAGATCGTGC
AGCCCTTCTGCGTACTTTCTCCTTCCTTGGCTTCGAGATCGTGCGTCCAGGGCATCCGCTGGTGCCCAAG
CGTCCTGACGCTTGTTTTATGGCATATACTTTCGAAGGCGTATATGATCCGCTGGCGTTGGACCTGGATG
GTGACGGAATCGAGACGGTGGCTGCCAAAGGAGGGAGCGGTCGAGGTGTTCCACATATTGTTATGGTTGA
TGCTTACAAGCGATACAAGTAA
